>Addgene plasmid #69555 | pET23a-MmUBC | addgene partial sequence | sequence record 132381 | T7 5'-TAATACGACTCACTATAGGG-3'
AGAAGGAGATATACATATGCAGATCTTTGTGAAAACCTTAACTGGTAAGACCATCACCCTGGAGGTCGAG
CCCAGTGACACCATTGAGAATGTCAAGGCAAAGATCCAGGACAAGGAGGGCATCCCCCCTGACCAGCAGA
GGCTGATCTTTGCAGGCAAGCAGCTGGAAGATGGCCGCACCCTGTCAGACTACAACATCCAGAAAGAGTC
CACCCTGCACCTGGTCCTTCGCCTCAGAGGTGGCATGCAGATCTTTGTGAAGACCCTGACAGGCAAGACC
ATCACCCTGGAGGTCGAGCCCAGTGACACCATAGAGAATGTCAAGGCAAAGATCCAGGACAAGGAGGGCA
TCCCCCCTGATCAGCAGAGGCTGATCTTTGCAGGCAAGCAGCTGGAAGATGGCCGCACCCTGTCAGACTA
CAACATCCAGAAAGAGTCCACCCTGCACCTGGTCCTTCGCCTCAGAGGTGGCATGCAGATCTTTGTGAAG
ACCCTGACAGGCAAGACCATCACCCTGGAGGTCGAGCCCAGTGACACCATAGAGAATGTCAAGGCAAAGA
TCCAGGACAAGGAGGGCATCCCCCCTGACCAGCAGAGGCTGATCTTTGCAGGCAAGCAGCTGGAAGATGG
CCGCACCCTGTCAGACTACAACATCCAGAAAGAGTCCACCCTGCACCTGGTCCTTCGCCTCAGAGGTGGG
ATGCAGATCTTTGTGAAGACCCTGACAGGCAAGACCATCACCCTGGAGGTCGAGCCCAGTGACACCATAG
AGAATGTCAAGGCAA
