>Addgene plasmid #69555 | pET23a-MmUBC | addgene partial sequence | sequence record 132413 | T7term 5'-GCTAGTTATTGCTCAGCGG-3'
GGCTTTGTTAGCAGCCGGATCTCAGTGGTGGTGGTGGTGGTGCTCGAGTGCGGCCGCAAGCTTGTCGACG
GAGCTCGAATTCGGATCCACACCTCCCCCATCACACCCAAGAACAAGCACAAGGAGGGCTCTTTTTAGAT
ACTGTGGTGAGGAAGGTACGTCTGTCTTCCTGTTTGACCTTCTTGGTGGTAACACTGGGCTCGACGTCCA
GGGTGATGGTCTTGCCTGTCAGGGTCTTCACAAAGATCTGCATGCCACCTCTGAGGCGAAGGACCAGGTG
CAGGGTGGACTCTTTCTGGATGTTGTAGTCTGACAGGGTGCGGCCATCTTCCAGCTGCTTGCCTGCAAAG
ATCAGCCTCTGCTGGTCAGGGGGGATGCCCTCCTTGTCCTGGATCTTTGCCTTGACATTCTCTATGGTGT
CACTGGGCTCGACCTCCAGGGTGATGGTCTTGCCTGTCAGGGTCTTCACAAAGATCTGCATGCCACCTCT
GAGGCGAAGGACCAGGTGCAGGGTGGACTCTTTCTGGATGTTGTAGTCTGACAGGGTGCGGCCATCTTCC
AGCTGCTTGCCTGCAAAGATCAGCCTCTGCTGGTCAGGGGGGATGCCCTCCTTGTCCTGGATCTTTGCCT
TGACATTCTCAATGGTGTCACTGGGCTCGACCTCCAGGGTGATGGTTTTGCCTGTCAGGGTCTTCACAAA
GATCTGCATCCCACCTCTGAGGCGAAGGACTAAGTGCAGGGTGGACTCTTTCTGGATGTTGTAGTCTGAC
AGGGTGCGGCCATCTTCCAGCTGCTTGCCTGCAA
