[The description below was written by a language model from this plasmid's Addgene catalogue record.]
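Description:
pET23a-MmUBC is a bacterial expression plasmid built on the Novagen pET-23a backbone, carrying the mouse polyubiquitin C (Ubc) coding sequence under control of a T7 promoter. The backbone accounts for about 3.6 kb and the insert for about 2.2 kb, giving a total of roughly 5.9 kb. The plasmid is selected with ampicillin and is listed as low copy; it is maintained in a standard cloning strain (DH5alpha) that lacks T7 RNA polymerase, so the insert stays transcriptionally silent during propagation. No feature table accompanies the record, so the origin of replication and other backbone elements are not itemised here.

The Ubc insert, corresponding to the mouse reference transcript, was placed between the NdeI and BamHI sites of the polylinker, both of which were preserved. Cloning through NdeI usually positions the insert's own start codon at the vector's translation initiation site, which would avoid the N-terminal T7 tag leader. The record does not list any tags and does not say whether the insert's stop codon precludes read-through into the vector's C-terminal His tag. UBC encodes a polyubiquitin precursor, a head-to-tail array of ubiquitin repeats that must be cleaved by deubiquitinases to release free ubiquitin monomers.

Because expression depends on T7 RNA polymerase, the construct can be used either in T7 polymerase-expressing E. coli hosts for recombinant protein production or as a template in coupled in vitro transcription/translation systems, both of which are stated purposes. The associated work concerns de novo ubiquitin synthesis and the identification of deubiquitinases acting on ubiquitin precursors, suggesting this plasmid serves as a source of unprocessed polyubiquitin precursor substrate for such processing assays.
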