Addgene plasmid #69555: pET23a-MmUBC
Purpose: Bacterial expression; in vitro transcription/translation (T7)
Depositing lab: Jorge Eduardo Azevedo. Depositing organization: Instituto de Biologia Molecular e Celular (IBMC). Publication: The de novo synthesis of ubiquitin: identification of deubiquitinases acting on ubiquitin precursors. Grou CP, Pinto MP, Mendes AV, Domingues P, Azevedo JE. Sci Rep. 2015 Aug 3;5:12836. doi: 10.1038/srep12836. PubMed 26235645.
Backbone
  Vector backbone: pET-23a
  Backbone manufacturer: Novagen
  Backbone size w/o insert (bp): 3626
  Total vector size (bp): 5867
  Vector type: Bacterial Expression
Growth in bacteria
  Bacterial resistance: Ampicillin, 100 μg/mL
  Growth temperature: 37°C
  Growth strain: DH5alpha
  Copy number: Low Copy
Gene/Insert
  Gene/Insert name: UBC (alt name: polyubiquitin C)
  Species: M. musculus (mouse)
  Insert size (bp): 2205
  GenBank ID: NM_019639.4
  Entrez Gene: Ubc (a.k.a. 2700054O04Rik, Rps27a, TI-225, Uba52, Ubb)
  Promoter: T7
  Cloning method: Restriction Enzyme; 5′ cloning site NdeI (not destroyed); 3′ cloning site BamHI (not destroyed)
  Sequencing primers: 5′ T7; 3′ T7term
Terms and licenses: Academic/Nonprofit Terms; Industry Terms: Not Available to Industry
How to cite: pET23a-MmUBC was a gift from Jorge Eduardo Azevedo (Addgene plasmid # 69555 ; http://n2t.net/addgene:69555 ; RRID:Addgene_69555)
